Addgene plasmid #195410: pHAGE-N'-FLAG-HA-NAP1S318A
Purpose: Expresses FLAG-HA tagged human NAP1 with S318A point mutation
Depositing lab: Alicia Pickrell. Depositing organization: Virginia Polytechnic Institute and State University. Publication: NAK-associated protein 1/NAP1 activates TBK1 to ensure accurate mitosis and cytokinesis. Paul S, Sarraf SA, Nam KH, Zavar L, DeFoor N, Biswas SR, Fritsch LE, Yaron TM, Johnson JL, Huntsman EM, Cantley LC, Ordureau A, Pickrell AM. J Cell Biol. 2024 Feb 5;223(2):e202303082. doi: 10.1083/jcb.202303082. Epub 2023 Dec 7. PubMed 38059900.
Backbone
  Vector backbone: pHAGE-N-FLAG-HA-IRES-PURO
  Backbone manufacturer: Gateway, backbone originally from J.Wade Harper lab
  Backbone size w/o insert (bp): 9613
  Total vector size (bp): 9978
  Vector type: Mammalian Expression, Lentiviral
  Selectable markers: Puromycin
Growth in bacteria
  Bacterial resistance: Ampicillin, 100 μg/mL
  Growth temperature: 37°C
  Growth strain: NEB Stable
  Copy number: High Copy
Gene/Insert
  Gene/Insert name: Nak associated protein 1
  Species: H. sapiens (human)
  Insert size (bp): 1179
  Mutation: Serine 318 turned to Alanine
  Entrez Gene: AZI2 (a.k.a. AZ2, NAP1, TILP)
  Tag / fusion protein: FLAG-HA (N terminal on backbone)
Terms and licenses: Academic/Nonprofit Terms; Industry Terms: Not Available to Industry
How to cite: pHAGE-N'-FLAG-HA-NAP1S318A was a gift from Alicia Pickrell (Addgene plasmid # 195410 ; http://n2t.net/addgene:195410 ; RRID:Addgene_195410)
