[The description below was written by a language model from this plasmid's Addgene catalogue record and pLannotate feature annotations shown in this document.]
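Description:
pHAGE-N'-FLAG-HA-NAP1S318A is an HIV-1-based, self-inactivating lentiviral vector for mammalian expression, built on the Gateway-compatible pHAGE-N-FLAG-HA-IRES-PURO backbone. It is maintained in E. coli as a high-copy plasmid through a ColE1/pUC-type origin and an ampicillin resistance gene (β-lactamase with its own promoter). The viral portion carries a truncated 5' LTR, the Ψ packaging signal with a partial gag region, the Rev response element, the cPPT/CTS and a ΔU3 3' LTR. Together these allow the transcript to be packaged into particles when helper functions are supplied in trans, and to integrate without regenerating an active viral promoter.

The payload is human NAK-associated protein 1 (NAP1, gene symbol AZI2), an adaptor that binds and activates the kinase TBK1, carrying a serine 318 to alanine substitution that removes this potential phosphorylation site. The coding sequence sits between attB1 and attB2 remnants left by Gateway recombination and is fused at its N terminus to backbone-encoded FLAG and HA epitope tags. Expression is driven by the CMV enhancer and immediate-early promoter. Downstream, an EMCV IRES links translation of puromycin N-acetyltransferase to the same transcript, so puromycin-selected cells should also express the tagged protein, and a WPRE enhances transcript stability and expression. The construct suits transient expression or stable transduction for detecting or immunoprecipitating the mutant, and the associated study concerns NAP1 activation of TBK1 in mitosis and cytokinesis. The catalogue lists a total size of 9,978 bp, whereas the annotated sequencing record is 8,967 nt, a discrepancy the record does not explain.
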