Features (pLannotate 1.2.2; 29 found; start..end, strand, type, name):
    194..782     -  rep_origin     ori: high-copy-number ColE1/pMB1/pBR322/pUC origin of replication
    953..1813    -  CDS            AmpR: β-lactamase; bla; confers resistance to ampicillin, carbenicillin, and related antibiotics
   1814..1918    -  promoter       AmpR promoter: bla
   2123..2356    -  LTR            3' LTR (ΔU3): self-inactivating 3' long terminal repeat (LTR) from HIV-1
   2358..2423    -  CDS            nef (fragment): NEF_HV1Z2 - Experimental evidence at protein level: Swiss-Prot protein existence level 1. Extracellular Nef protein targets CD4(+) T-lymphocytes for apoptosis by interacting with CXCR4 surface receptors. From Human immunodeficiency virus type 1 group M subtype D (isolate Z2/CDC-Z34) (HIV-1).
   2431..3019    -  misc_feature   WPRE: woodchuck hepatitis virus posttranscriptional regulatory element
   3036..3635    -  CDS            PuroR: puromycin N-acetyltransferase; pac from Streptomyces alboniger; confers resistance to puromycin
   3649..4111    -  misc_feature   IRES: internal ribosome entry site (IRES) of the encephalomyocarditis virus (EMCV)
   4230..4247    +  protein_bind   attB2 (fragment): mutant version of attB; core recombination site for the Gateway® BP reaction BP Clonase™
   4255..5430    -  CDS            AZI2: AZI2_HUMAN - Also known as NAP1, TBKBP2. Experimental evidence at protein level: Swiss-Prot protein existence level 1. Adapter protein which binds TBK1 and IKBKE playing a role in antiviral innate immunity. Activates serine/threonine-protein kinase TBK1 and facilitates its oligomerization. Enhances the phosphorylation of NF-kappa-B p65 subunit RELA by TBK1. Promotes TBK1-induced as well as TNF-alpha or PMA-induced activation of NF-kappa-B. Participates in IFNB promoter activation via TICAM1. From Homo sapiens (Human).
   5436..5453    -  protein_bind   attB1 (fragment): mutant version of attB; core recombination site for the Gateway® BP reaction BP Clonase™
   5470..5496    -  CDS            3xHA (fragment): three tandem HA epitope tags
   5509..5529    -  CDS            FLAG (fragment): FLAG® epitope tag, followed by an enterokinase cleavage site
   5638..5841    -  promoter       CMV promoter: human cytomegalovirus (CMV) immediate early promoter
   5842..6145    -  enhancer       CMV enhancer: human cytomegalovirus immediate early enhancer
   6197..6314    -  misc_feature   cPPT/CTS: central polypurine tract and central termination sequence of HIV-1
   6363..6463    -  CDS            Rev (fragment): human immunodeficiency virus 1 (HIV-1) Rev protein; rev; enhances nuclear export of unspliced and incompletely spliced viral mRNAs
   6840..7073    -  misc_feature   RRE: The Rev response element (RRE) of HIV-1 allows for Rev-dependent mRNA export from the nucleus to the cytoplasm.
   7248..7586    -  CDS            HIV-1 gag (fragment): gag protein from human immunodeficiency virus 1; gag
   7570..7695    -  misc_feature   HIV-1 Ψ: packaging signal of human immunodeficiency virus type 1
   7742..7999    -  LTR            5' LTR (truncated): truncated 5' long terminal repeat (LTR) from HIV-1
   8047..8376    -  CDS            nef (fragment): NEF_HV1BR - Experimental evidence at protein level: Swiss-Prot protein existence level 1. Extracellular Nef protein targets CD4(+) T-lymphocytes for apoptosis by interacting with CXCR4 surface receptors (PubMed:14990729). From Human immunodeficiency virus type 1 group M subtype B (isolate BRU/LAI) (HIV-1).
   8543..8626    -  polyA_signal   SV40 poly(A) signal (fragment): SV40 polyadenylation signal
   8660..8676    -  protein_bind   lac operator: The lac repressor binds to the lac operator to inhibit transcription in E. coli. This inhibition can be relieved by adding lactose or isopropyl-β-D-thiogalactopyranoside (IPTG). lac repressor encoded by lacI
   8684..8714    -  promoter       lac promoter: promoter for the E. coli lac operon
   8729..8750    -  protein_bind   CAP binding site: CAP binding activates transcription in the presence of cAMP. E. coli catabolite activator protein
   8763..8800    -  CDS            lacI (fragment): lac repressor; lacI; The lac repressor binds to the lac operator to inhibit transcription in E. coli. This inhibition can be relieved by adding lactose or isopropyl-β-D-thiogalactopyranoside (IPTG).
   8825..8918    -  rep_origin     SV40 ori (fragment): SV40 origin of replication
   8924..11      -  CDS            lacI (fragment) (across the origin): lac repressor; lacI; The lac repressor binds to the lac operator to inhibit transcription in E. coli. This inhibition can be relieved by adding lactose or isopropyl-β-D-thiogalactopyranoside (IPTG).
>Addgene plasmid #195410 | pHAGE-N'-FLAG-HA-NAP1S318A | addgene full sequence | sequence record 384145 | Addgene NGS Result
GTATTGGGCGCTCTTCCGCTTCCTCGCTCACTGACTCGCTGCGCTCGGTCGTTCGGCTGCGGCGAGCGGT
ATCAGCTCACTCAAAGGCGGTAATACGGTTATCCACAGAATCAGGGGATAACGCAGGAAAGAACATGTGA
GCAAAAGGCCAGCAAAAGGCCAGGAACCGTAAAAAGGCCGCGTTGCTGGCGTTTTTCCATAGGCTCCGCC
CCCCTGACGAGCATCACAAAAATCGACGCTCAAGTCAGAGGTGGCGAAACCCGACAGGACTATAAAGATA
CCAGGCGTTTCCCCCTGGAAGCTCCCTCGTGCGCTCTCCTGTTCCGACCCTGCCGCTTACCGGATACCTG
TCCGCCTTTCTCCCTTCGGGAAGCGTGGCGCTTTCTCATAGCTCACGCTGTAGGTATCTCAGTTCGGTGT
AGGTCGTTCGCTCCAAGCTGGGCTGTGTGCACGAACCCCCCGTTCAGCCCGACCGCTGCGCCTTATCCGG
TAACTATCGTCTTGAGTCCAACCCGGTAAGACACGACTTATCGCCACTGGCAGCAGCCACTGGTAACAGG
ATTAGCAGAGCGAGGTATGTAGGCGGTGCTACAGAGTTCTTGAAGTGGTGGCCTAACTACGGCTACACTA
GAAGAACAGTATTTGGTATCTGCGCTCTGCTGAAGCCAGTTACCTTCGGAAAAAGAGTTGGTAGCTCTTG
ATCCGGCAAACAAACCACCGCTGGTAGCGGTGGTTTTTTTGTTTGCAAGCAGCAGATTACGCGCAGAAAA
AAAGGATCTCAAGAAGATCCTTTGATCTTTTCTACGGGGTCTGACGCTCAGTGGAACGAAAACTCACGTT
AAGGGATTTTGGTCATGAGATTATCAAAAAGGATCTTCACCTAGATCCTTTTAAATTAAAAATGAAGTTT
TAAATCAATCTAAAGTATATATGAGTAAACTTGGTCTGACAGTTACCAATGCTTAATCAGTGAGGCACCT
ATCTCAGCGATCTGTCTATTTCGTTCATCCATAGTTGCCTGACTCCCCGTCGTGTAGATAACTACGATAC
GGGAGGGCTTACCATCTGGCCCCAGTGCTGCAATGATACCGCGAGACCCACGCTCACCGGCTCCAGATTT
ATCAGCAATAAACCAGCCAGCCGGAAGGGCCGAGCGCAGAAGTGGTCCTGCAACTTTATCCGCCTCCATC
CAGTCTATTAATTGTTGCCGGGAAGCTAGAGTAAGTAGTTCGCCAGTTAATAGTTTGCGCAACGTTGTTG
CCATTGCTACAGGCATCGTGGTGTCACGCTCGTCGTTTGGTATGGCTTCATTCAGCTCCGGTTCCCAACG
ATCAAGGCGAGTTACATGATCCCCCATGTTGTGCAAAAAAGCGGTTAGCTCCTTCGGTCCTCCGATCGTT
GTCAGAAGTAAGTTGGCCGCAGTGTTATCACTCATGGTTATGGCAGCACTGCATAATTCTCTTACTGTCA
TGCCATCCGTAAGATGCTTTTCTGTGACTGGTGAGTACTCAACCAAGTCATTCTGAGAATAGTGTATGCG
GCGACCGAGTTGCTCTTGCCCGGCGTCAACACGGGATAATACCGCGCCACATAGCAGAACTTTAAAAGTG
CTCATCATTGGAAAACGTTCTTCGGGGCGAAAACTCTCAAGGATCTTACCGCTGTTGAGATCCAGTTCGA
TGTAACCCACTCGTGCACCCAACTGATCTTCAGCATCTTTTACTTTCACCAGCGTTTCTGGGTGAGCAAA
AACAGGAAGGCAAAATGCCGCAAAAAAGGGAATAAGGGCGACACGGAAATGTTGAATACTCATACTCTTC
CTTTTTCAATATTATTGAAGCATTTATCAGGGTTATTGTCTCATGAGCGGATACATATTTGAATGTATTT
AGAAAAATAAACAAATAGGGGTTCCGCGCACATTTCCCCGAAAAGTGCCACCTGACGTCTAAGAAACCAT
TATTATCATGACATTAACCTATAAAAATAGGCGTATCACGAGGCCCTTTCGTCTTCAAGAATGATCTAGC
CCTTTCCTTAATTAACCCGGGCCTCTCACTCTCTGATATTCATTTCTTTGCAAGTTATAAATACTGAATA
ATAAGATGACATGAACTACTACTGCTAGAGATTTTCCACACTGACTAAAAGGGTCTGAGGGATCTCTAGT
TACCAGAGTCACACAACAGACGGGCACACACTACTTGAAGCACTCAAGGCAAGCTTTATTGAGGCTTAAG
CAGTGGGTTCCCTAGTTAGCCAGAGAGCTCCCAGGCTCAGATCTGGTCTAACCAGAGAGACCCAGTACAA
GCAAAAAGCAGATCTTGTCTTCGTTGGGAGTGAATTAGCCCTTCCAGTCCCCCCTTTTCTTTTAAAAAGT
GGCTAAGATCTACAGCTGCCTTGTAAGTCATTGGTCTTAAAGGATCTCAGGCGGGGAGGCGGCCCAAAGG
GAGATCCGACTCGTCTGAGGGCGAAGGCGAAGACGCGGAAGAGGCCGCAGAGCCGGCAGCAGGCCGCGGG
AAGGAAGGTCCGCTGGATTGAGGGCCGAAGGGACGTAGCAGAAGGACGTCCCGCGCAGAATCCAGGTGGC
AACACAGGCGAGCAGCCAAGGAAAGGACGATGATTTCCCCGACAACACCACGGAATTGTCAGTGCCCAAC
AGCCGAGCCCCTGTCCAGCAGCGGGCAAGGCAGGCGGCGATGAGTTCCGCCGTGGCAATAGGGAGGGGGA
AAGCGAAAGTCCCGGAAAGGAGCTGACAGGTGGTGGCAATGCCCCAACCAGTGGGGGTTGCGTCAGCAAA
CACAGTGCACACCACGCCACGTTGCCTGACAACGGGCCACAACTCCTCATAAAGAGACAGCAACCAGGAT
TTATACAAGGAGGAGAAAATGAAAGCCATACGGGAAGCAATAGCATGATACAAAGGCATTAAAGCAGCGT
ATCCACATAGCGTAAAAGGAGCAACATAGTTAAGAATACCAGTCAATCTTTCACAAATTTTGTAATCCAG
AGGTTGATTAGGATCCATCGATGCATCAGGCACCGGGCTTGCGGGTCATGCACCAGGTGCGCGGTCCTTC
GGGCACCTCGACGTCGGCGGTGACGGTGAAGCCGAGCCGCTCGTAGAAGGGGAGGTTGCGGGGCGCGGAG
GTCTCCAGGAAGGCGGGCACCCCGGCGCGCTCGGCCGCCTCCACTCCGGGGAGCACGACGGCGCTGCCCA
GACCCTTGCCCTGGTGGTCGGGCGAGACGCCGACGGTGGCCAGGAACCACGCGGGCTCCTTGGGCCGGTG
CGGCGCCAGGAGGCCTTCCATCTGTTGCTGCGCGGCCAGCCGGGAACCGCTCAACTCGGCCATGCGCGGG
CCGATCTCGGCGAACACCGCCCCCGCTTCGACGCTCTCCGGCGTGGTCCAGACCGCCACCGCGGCGCCGT
CGTCCGCGACCCACACCTTGCCGATGTCGAGCCCGACGCGCGTGAGGAAGAGTTCTTGCAGCTCGGTGAC
CCGCTCGATGTGGCGGTCCGGATCGACGGTGTGGCGCGTGGCGGGGTAGTCGGCGAACGCGGCGGCGAGG
GTGCGTACGGCCCTGGGGACGTCGTCGCGGGTGGCGAGGCGCACCGTGGGCTTGTACTCGGTCATGGTTG
TGGCCATATTATCATCGTGTTTTTCAAAGGAAAACCACGTCCCCGTGGTTCGGGGGGCCTAGACGTTTTT
TTAACCTCGACTAAACACATGTAAAGCATGTGCACCGAGGCCCCAGATCAGATCCCATACAATGGGGTAC
CTTCTGGGCATCCTTCAGCCCCTTGTTGAATACGCTTGAGGAGAGCCATTTGACTCTTTCCACAACTATC
CAACTCACAACGTGGCACTGGGGTTGTGCCGCCTTTGCAGGTGTATCTTATACACGTGGCTTTTGGCCGC
AGAGGCACCTGTCGCCAGGTGGGGGGTTCCGCTGCCTGCAAAGGGTCGCTACAGACGTTGTTTGTCTTCA
AGAAGCTTCCAGAGGAACTGCTTCCTTCACGACATTCAACAGACCTTGCATTCCTTTGGCGAGAGGGGAA
AGACCCCTAGGAATGCTCGTCAAGAAGACAGGGCCAGGTTTCCGGGCCCTCACATTGCCAAAAGACGGCA
ATATGGTGGAAAATAACATATAGACAAACGCACACCGGCCTTATTCCAAGCGGCTTCGGCCAGTAACGTT
AGGGGGGGGGGGCGGAATTCGTTATCGAACCACTTTGTACAAGAAAGTTGGTTAATTCTTATAAAGGCAG
TTCTGATTATGTTGATCCAAGTAATGCAGTGGTGGAAGGTTGGGTAAAGGCAAAGTTTTAGTTTTAGTTT
CCCCAAATGCTGTCTCACTTGATTTAGGAGGACTTGGAAATACCCAGGAATTGTCTTCCAGAGAATTTCT
GCCATAAGAACTGTGTTCCTGAAAGCATGTACCATCATTAGGAATGGATCTCTCATTGTCTGTCCATGCT
TGGAGGATTGCTTTCTCTGATAAAACCTTTACATCTCCTGGTAAAGGGGAAGATGTGGTATGACAAAGAG
CTTTGCCATTTGGTAAGAGAGGGGGATGTCTTGTGTATGTTGCAGTAAAATTCATCAAGTGCAGTTTTGT
GCTGTCTCTTCCAAGGTCTTCACTGCATCCTACAGGGGCACAGGCTTTCTTGATTGCAGTTGAGGTTTTC
AGTTTTCTTAGTAGTTCAGCTTGTACTTGAGTCACCAGATGTAAATTAGACATTTCTCTCTTCAGTTCCC
AGTATGCATGCTGCATATTATCACTTGAAATGCTTAGTTTTTGGAGATCTCTGCTCTTCAGATTGTCTTC
CTGATATGGATCCGTTTGTTTGGCTTTCTGTAGTTCTATTTTGAGATCGCTACATTCTTTCCTCATCAGT
TCCAGCTCTTGTTCCAAACCATGGATCTTCAGGTCACAGCTCAACTTTTCCACCTCCCAGTTTGATGAAG
GTGGATTTAAATTCCTCATCACCTGCTGAGTTTCCACCTCTGTCCTCAGCTGGAGGAGTTCTACTTCTTT
AGATTGTAGCTGCTCATTCAATACTTTCAAAGATTCAGAGTTGTCTTTATTCATTTTGTCCAGTTTGCTC
TTCAAATTATCTCTATCAATGCAAACCTCTCGATATGCATGATAGGCCTTATTTACTTGTTCTCGTCCCA
CGGAACTTGTTTCTTCTTCAAATCGAGCTATTAGCTTTTCTTCCAAAAATCTTATTCTCTTCTTTAACAA
AGAGTTCTCTTTCTCTGAATCCTTAAGTCGTTTTTTGATGTCTTCATATGCAGTGACAAGAGCAAAATGG
GAAGCAACAGATTCATCTCCTGAATATATTGAAACTGGAGTCACTGTATCTCTCTTATGGGCTTTTTCAT
GATTCAGAATACAGATATCATCTTCTACCAGTGCATCCATGCCAACTTTTTTGTACAAACTTGTTTGATA
ACCTCGAGCAGCGTAATCTGGAACATCGTATGGGTATCCTCCATCGAGCTTGTCATCGTCATCCTTGTAG
TCCATGGTGGCAGATCAACCTCGAGAGATCTGCGGCCGCCGGTGTCTTCTATGGAGGTCAAAACAGCGTG
GATGGCGTCTCCAGGCGATCTGACGGTTCACTAAACGAGCTCTGCTTATATAGACCTCCCACCGTACACG
CCTACCGCCCATTTGCGTCAATGGGGCGGAGTTGTTACGACATTTTGGAAAGTCCCGTTGATTTTGGTGC
CAAAACAAACTCCCATTGACGTCAATGGGGTGGAGACTTGGAAATCCCCGTGAGTCAAACCGCTATCCAC
GCCCATTGATGTACTGCCAAAACCGCATCACCATGGTAATAGCGATGACTAATACGTAGATGTACTGCCA
AGTAGGAAAGTCCCATAAGGTCATGTACTGGGCATAATGCCAGGCGGGCCATTTACCGTCATTGACGTCA
ATAGGGGGCGTACTTGGCATATGATACACTTGATGTACTGCCAAGTGGGCAGTTTACCGTAAATACTCCA
CCCATTGACGTCAATGGAAAGTCCCTATTGGCGTTACTATGGGAACATACGTCATTATTGACGTCAATGG
GCGGGGGTCGTTGGGCGGTCAGCCAGGCGGGCCATTTACCGTAAGTTATGTAACGCGGAACTCCACTAGT
CCAAACTGGATCTCTGCTGTCCCTGTAATAAACCCGAAAATTTTGAATTTTTGTAATTTGTTTTTGTAAT
TCTTTAGTTTGTATGTCTGTTGCTATTATGTCTACTATTCTTTCCCCTGCACTGTACCCCCCAATCCCCC
CTTTTCTTTTAAAATTGTGGATGAATACTGCCATTTGTGAATTAATTCGGCGATACCGTCGAGATCCGTT
CACTAATCGAATGGATCTGTCTCTGTCTCTCTCTCCACCTTCTTCTTCTATTCCTTCGGGCCTGTCGGGT
CCCCTCGGGGTTGGGAGGTGGGTCTGAAACGATAATGGTGAATATCCCTGCCTAACTCTATTCACTATAG
AAAGTACAGCAAAAACTATTCTTAAACCTACCAAGCCTCCTACTATCATTATGAATAATTTTATATACCA
CAGCCAATTTGTTATGTTAAACCAATTCCACAAACTTGCCCATTTATCTAATTCCAATAATTCTTGTTCA
TTCTTTTCTTGCTGGTTTTGCGATTCTTCAATTAAGGAGTGTATTAAGCTTGTGTAATTGTTAATTTCTC
TGTCCCACTCCATCCAGGTCGTGTGATTCCAAATCTGTTCCAGAGATTTATTACTCCAACTAGCATTCCA
AGGCACAGCAGTGGTGCAAATGAGTTTTCCAGAGCAACCCCAAATCCCCAGGAGCTGTTGATCCTTTAGG
TATCTTTCCACAGCCAGGATTCTTGCCTGGAGCTGCTTGATGCCCCAGACTGTGAGTTGCAACAGATGCT
GTTGCGCCTCAATAGCCCTCAGCAAATTGTTCTGCTGCTGCACTATACCAGACAATAATTGTCTGGCCTG
TACCGTCAGCGTCATTGACGCTGCGCCCATAGTGCTTCCTGCTGCTCCCAAGAACCCAAGGAACAAAGCT
CCTATTCCCACTGCTCTTTTTTCTCTCTGCACCACTCTTCTCTTTGCCTTGGTGGGTGCTACTCCTAATG
GTTCAATTTTTACTACTTTATATTTATATAATTCACTTCTCCAATTGTCCCTCATATCTCCTCCTCCAGG
TCTGAAGATCAGCGGCCGGCCGCTTGCTGTGCGGTGGTCTTACTTTTGTTTTGCTCTTCCTCTATCTTGT
CTAAAGCTTCCTTGGTGTCTTTTATCTCTATCCTTTGATGCACACAATAGAGGGTTGCTACTGTATTATA
TAATGATCTAAGTTCTTCTGATCCTGTCTGAAGGGATGGTTGTAGCTGTCCCAGTATTTGTCTACAGCCT
TCTGATGTTTCTAACAGGCCAGGATTAACTGCGAATCGTTCTAGCTCCCTGCTTGCCCATACTATATGTT
TTAATTTATATTTTTTCTTTCCCCCTGGCCTTAACCGAATTTTTTCCCATCGCGATCTAATTCTCCCCCG
CTTAATACTGACGCTCTCGCACCCATCTCTCTCCTTCTAGCCTCCGCTAGTCAAAATTTTTGGCGTACTC
ACCAGTCGCCGCCCCTCGCCTCTTGCCGTGCGCGCTTCAGCAAGCCGAGTCCTGCGTCGAGAGAGCTCCT
CTGGTTTCCCTTTCGCTTTCAAGTCCCTGTTCGGGCGCCACTGCTAGAGATTTTCCACACTGACTAAAAG
GGTCTGAGGGATCTCTAGTTACCAGAGTCACACAACAGACGGGCACACACTACTTGAAGCACTCAAGGCA
AGCTTTATTGAGGCTTAAGCAGTGGGTTCCCTAGTTAGCCAGAGAGCTCCCAGGCTCAGATCTGGTCTAA
CCAGAGAGACCCAGTACAGGCAAAAAGCAGCTGCTTATATGCAGGATCTGAGGGCTCGCCACTCCCCAGT
CCCGCCCAGGCCACGCCTCCCTGGAAAGTCCCCAGCGGAAAGTCCCTTGTAGCAAGCTCGATATCAGCAG
TTCTTGAAGTACTCCGGATGCAGCTCTCGGGCCACGTGATGAAATGCTAGGCGGCTGTCAAACCTCCACT
CTAACACTTCTCTCTCCGGGTCATCCATCCCATGCAGGCTCACAGGGTGTAACAAGCTGGTGTTCTCTCC
TTTATTGGCCTCTTCTACCTTATCTGGCTCAACTGGTACTAGCTTGTAGCACCATCCAAAGGTCAGTGGA
TATCTGACCCCTGGCCCTGGTGTGTAGTTCTGCTAATCAGGGAAGTAGCCTTGTGTGTGGTAGATCCACA
GATCAAGGATATCTTGTCTTCTTTGGGAGTGAATTAGCCCTTCCAACTACTAAGTTTGTAGTACATATTT
AACAAATACAATTTCTTTAAAATGAAAATAATTCAGAGGAATCACAGGTTTAGAGTAAATGAAACCACAG
GTAATTGGCAGTGGTAATAGGGTATGGGGTGGGAAGTTTGGGATGATTTTGGTTAGCTTGAGTTATCCAG
TTGATCCAGACATGATAAGATACATTGATGAGTTTGGACAAACCACAACTAGAATGCAGTGAAAAAAATG
CTTTATTTGTGAAATTCGTAATCATGTCATAGCTGTTTCCTGTGTGAAATTGTTATCCGCTCACAATTCC
ACACAACATACGAGCCGGAAGCATAAAGTGTAAAGCCTGGGGTGCCTAATGAGTGAGCTAACTCACATTA
ATTGCGTTGCGCTCACTGCCCGCTTTCCAGTCGGGAAACCTGTCGTGCCACGGGGAGCTTTTTGCAAAAG
CCTAGGCCTCCAAAAAAGCCTCCTCACTACTTCTGGAATAGCTCAGAGGCCGAGGCGGCCTCGGCCTCTG
CATAAATAAAAAAAATTAGTCAGCCATGAGCTTGCTGCATTAATGAATCGGCCAACGCGCGGGGAGAGGC
GGTTTGC
